>Addgene plasmid #136027 | psiCHECK3-Unstructured-EIF3B | addgene full sequence | sequence record 269955 | Addgene NGS Result
CATGGCTGACTAATTTTTTTTATTTATGCAGAGGCCGAGGCCGCCTCGGCCTCTGAGCTATTCCAGAAGT
AGTGAGGAGGCTTTTTTGGAGGCCTAGGCTTTTGCAAAAAGCTTGATTCTTCTGACACAACAGTCTCGAA
CTTAAGCTGCAGAAGTTGGTCGTGAGGCACTGGGCAGGTAAGTATCAAGGTTACAAGACAGGTTTAAGGA
GACCAATAGAAACTGGGCTTGTCGAGACAGAGAAGACTCTTGCGTTTCTGATAGGCACCTATTGGTCTTA
CTGACATCCACTTTGCCTTTCTCTCCACAGGTGTCCACTCCCAGTTCAATTACAGCTCTTAAGGCTAGAG
TACTTAATACGACTCACTATAGGCTAGCCACCATGGCTTCCAAGGTGTACGACCCCGAGCAACGCAAACG
CATGATCACTGGGCCTCAGTGGTGGGCTCGCTGCAAGCAAATGAACGTGCTGGACTCCTTCATCAACTAC
TATGATTCCGAGAAGCACGCCGAGAACGCCGTGATTTTTCTGCATGGTAACGCTGCCTCCAGCTACCTGT
GGAGGCACGTCGTGCCTCACATCGAGCCCGTGGCTAGATGCATCATCCCTGATCTGATCGGAATGGGTAA
GTCCGGCAAGAGCGGGAATGGCTCATATCGCCTCCTGGATCACTACAAGTACCTCACCGCTTGGTTCGAG
CTGCTGAACCTTCCAAAGAAAATCATCTTTGTGGGCCACGACTGGGGGGCTTGTCTGGCCTTTCACTACT
CCTACGAGCACCAAGACAAGATCAAGGCCATCGTCCATGCTGAGAGTGTCGTGGACGTGATCGAGTCCTG
GGACGAGTGGCCTGACATCGAGGAGGATATCGCCCTGATCAAGAGCGAAGAGGGCGAGAAAATGGTGCTT
GAGAATAACTTCTTCGTCGAGACCATGCTCCCAAGCAAGATCATGCGGAAACTGGAGCCTGAGGAGTTCG
CTGCCTACCTGGAGCCATTCAAGGAGAAGGGCGAGGTTAGACGGCCTACCCTCTCCTGGCCTCGCGAGAT
CCCTCTCGTTAAGGGAGGCAAGCCCGACGTCGTCCAGATTGTCCGCAACTACAACGCCTACCTTCGGGCC
AGCGACGATCTGCCTAAGATGTTCATCGAGTCCGACCCTGGGTTCTTTTCCAACGCTATTGTCGAGGGAG
CTAAGAAGTTCCCTAACACCGAGTTCGTGAAGGTGAAGGGCCTCCACTTCAGCCAGGAGGACGCTCCAGA
TGAAATGGGTAAGTACATCAAGAGCTTCGTGGAGCGCGTGCTGAAGAACGAGCAGTAATTCTAGGCGATC
GCTCGAGCCCCCCCCTACCCTCAACCTCAAACCCCCACCAAAACCACACAACACAAACCATCCCACAAAC
ACCCAAAACTAACCCCCACCAACCCCAAACACCATCAGAGCTCACTCCACCCCCCCCACTACACACCTAA
TTTCTTCCCACTATCTCCAACCACTCCCTAACCATAAAACCCTCCCCACAACCTAACCAAACCACCAAAA
CTAGTTTAAACCCTGGAGCACTGTGGGGACGGACTCCGCCTGCTGTTCCCGCGCTGAGCTACAGGACTCC
CGAGTGTGAGCCGCGGTTCCTCTGTTGCAGCGCAGCCGTGTGTGCTGTGGAGCCGAGGCCGTCCTGCAGG
AAGCCGCGTGACTCCCGACTCCTCCCTGTGCTCTCTGGCTCTGGACTGTGACTGCGCCTGGATTCTGCCA
TTGCGACACATTTTTGTGCCTTTCAGCCCCTGGTGTCTGCAGTGGGGGATTTAAGGCACCCGCTTCCACT
TCTTTCTTGTTTGGAGTTTTCTGTTGGAACCGCCGGCGTTGGCTCCGAAGACTTAGCGACGCCACTGGCG
GCACCTTCTCCTGCGCCCAGTGATGTTTCCACGGTGCCTGTACACAGCCGAGCAGCATTTCCGTTGAAGG
ACTTGCATCCCCATTGCGGGCAGTGCTGGACGTGTCCCGGAGACCCACCGGGAGGGCACCGCCATGCCTT
GTACCCCCACCGTGCAGGTTGTGGCCGGTTTTCTCCGCAGGTTGAACATGGAAATAAAAGCAAACTTGTA
TGAGTTTAAACCTAGAGCGGCCGCTGGCCGCAATAAAATATCTTTATTTTCATTACATCTGTGTGTTGGT
TTTTTGTGTGAGGATCTAAATGAGTCTTCGGACCTCGCGGGGGCCGCTTAAGCGGTGGTTAGGGTTTGTC
TGACGCGGGGGGAGGGGGAAGGAACGAAACACTCTCATTCGGAGGCGGCTCGGGGTTTGGTCTTGGTGGC
CACGGGCACGCAGAAGAGCGCCGCGATCCTCTTAAGCACCCCCCCGCCCTCCGTGGAGGCGGGGGTTTGG
TCGGCGGGTGGTAACTGGCGGGCCGCTGACTCGGGCGGGTCGCGCGCCCCAGAGTGTGACCTTTTCGGTC
TGCTCGCAGACCCCCGGGCGGCGCCGCCGCGGCGGCGACGGGCTCGCTGGGTCCTAGGCTCCATGGGGAC
CGTATACGTGGACAGGCTCTGGAGCATCCGCACGACTGCGGTGATATTACCGGAGACCTTCTGCGGGACG
AGCCGGGTCACGCGGCTGACGCGGAGCGTCCGTTGGGCGACAAACACCAGGACGGGGCACAGGTACACTA
TCTTGTCACCCGGAGGCGCGAGGGACTGCAGGAGCTTCAGGGAGTGGCGCAGCTGCTTCATCCCCGTGGC
CCGTTGCTCGCGTTTGCTGGCGGTGTCCCCGGAAGAAATATATTTGCATGTCTTTAGTTCTATGATGACA
CAAACCCCGCCCAGCGTCTTGTCATTGGCGAATTCGAACACGCAGATGCAGTCGGGGCGGCGCGGTCCCA
GGTCCACTTCGCATATTAAGGTGACGCGTGTGGCCTCGAACACCGAGCGACCCTGCAGCGACCCGCTTAA
AAGCTTGATTCTTCTGACACAACAGTCTCGAACTTAAGCTGCAGAAGTTGGTCGTGAGGCACTGGGCAGG
TAAGTATCAAGGTTACAAGACAGGTTTAAGGAGACCAATAGAAACTGGGCTTGTCGAGACAGAGAAGACT
CTTGCGTTTCTGATAGGCACCTATTGGTCTTACTGACATCCACTTTGCCTTTCTCTCCACAGGTGTCCAC
TCCCAGTTCAATTACAGCTCTTAAGGCTAGAGTACTTAATACGACTCACTATAGGCTAGCAAAGCCACCA
TGGCCGATGCTAAGAACATTAAGAAGGGCCCTGCTCCCTTCTACCCTCTGGAGGATGGCACCGCTGGCGA
GCAGCTGCACAAGGCCATGAAGAGGTATGCCCTGGTGCCTGGCACCATTGCCTTCACCGATGCCCACATT
GAGGTGGACATCACCTATGCCGAGTACTTCGAGATGTCTGTGCGCCTGGCCGAGGCCATGAAGAGGTACG
GCCTGAACACCAACCACCGCATCGTGGTGTGCTCTGAGAACTCTCTGCAGTTCTTCATGCCAGTGCTGGG
CGCCCTGTTCATCGGAGTGGCCGTGGCCCCTGCTAACGACATTTACAACGAGCGCGAGCTGCTGAACAGC
ATGGGCATTTCTCAGCCTACCGTGGTGTTCGTGTCTAAGAAGGGCCTGCAGAAGATCCTGAACGTGCAGA
AGAAGCTGCCTATCATCCAGAAGATCATCATCATGGACTCTAAGACCGACTACCAGGGCTTCCAGAGCAT
GTACACATTCGTGACATCTCATCTGCCTCCTGGCTTCAACGAGTACGACTTCGTGCCAGAGTCTTTCGAC
AGGGACAAAACCATTGCCCTGATCATGAACAGCTCTGGGTCTACCGGCCTGCCTAAGGGCGTGGCCCTGC
CTCATCGCACCGCCTGTGTGCGCTTCTCTCACGCCCGCGACCCTATTTTCGGCAACCAGATCATCCCCGA
CACCGCTATTCTGAGCGTGGTGCCATTCCACCACGGCTTCGGCATGTTCACCACCCTGGGCTACCTGATT
TGCGGCTTTCGGGTGGTGCTGATGTACCGCTTCGAGGAGGAGCTGTTCCTGCGCAGCCTGCAAGACTACA
AAATTCAGTCTGCCCTGCTGGTGCCAACCCTGTTCAGCTTCTTCGCTAAGAGCACCCTGATCGACAAGTA
CGACCTGTCTAACCTGCACGAGATTGCCTCTGGCGGCGCCCCACTGTCTAAGGAGGTGGGCGAAGCCGTG
GCCAAGCGCTTTCATCTGCCAGGCATCCGCCAGGGCTACGGCCTGACCGAGACAACCAGCGCCATTCTGA
TTACCCCAGAGGGCGACGACAAGCCTGGCGCCGTGGGCAAGGTGGTGCCATTCTTCGAGGCCAAGGTGGT
GGACCTGGACACCGGCAAGACCCTGGGAGTGAACCAGCGCGGCGAGCTGTGTGTGCGCGGCCCTATGATT
ATGTCCGGCTACGTGAATAACCCTGAGGCCACAAACGCCCTGATCGACAAGGACGGCTGGCTGCACTCTG
GCGACATTGCCTACTGGGACGAGGACGAGCACTTCTTCATCGTGGACCGCCTGAAGTCTCTGATCAAGTA
CAAGGGCTACCAGGTGGCCCCAGCCGAGCTGGAGTCTATCCTGCTGCAGCACCCTAACATTTTCGACGCC
GGAGTGGCCGGCCTGCCCGACGACGATGCCGGCGAGCTGCCTGCCGCCGTCGTCGTGCTGGAACACGGCA
AGACCATGACCGAGAAGGAGATCGTGGACTATGTGGCCAGCCAGGTGACAACCGCCAAGAAGCTGCGCGG
CGGAGTGGTGTTCGTGGACGAGGTGCCCAAGGGCCTGACCGGCAAGCTGGACGCCCGCAAGATCCGCGAG
ATCCTGATCAAGGCTAAGAAAGGCGGCAAGATCGCCGTGTAATGCGGCCGCTTCGAGCAGACATGATAAG
ATACATTGATGAGTTTGGACAAACCACAACTAGAATGCAGTGAAAAAAATGCTTTATTTGTGAAATTTGT
GATGCTATTGCTTTATTTGTAACCATTATAAGCTGCAATAAACAAGTTAACAACAACAATTGCATTCATT
TTATGTTTCAGGTTCAGGGGGAGGTGTGGGAGGTTTTTTAAAGCAAGTAAAACCTCTACAAATGTGGTAA
AATCGATAAGGATCCAGGTGGCACTTTTCGGGGAAATGTGCGCGGAACCCCTATTTGTTTATTTTTCTAA
ATACATTCAAATATGTATCCGCTCATGAGACAATAACCCTGATAAATGCTTCAATAATATTGAAAAAGGA
AGAGTATGAGTATTCAACATTTCCGTGTCGCCCTTATTCCCTTTTTTGCGGCATTTTGCCTTCCTGTTTT
TGCTCACCCAGAAACGCTGGTGAAAGTAAAAGATGCTGAAGATCAGTTGGGTGCACGAGTGGGTTACATC
GAACTGGATCTCAACAGCGGTAAGATCCTTGAGAGTTTTCGCCCCGAAGAACGTTTTCCAATGATGAGCA
CTTTTAAAGTTCTGCTATGTGGCGCGGTATTATCCCGTATTGACGCCGGGCAAGAGCAACTCGGTCGCCG
CATACACTATTCTCAGAATGACTTGGTTGAGTACTCACCAGTCACAGAAAAGCATCTTACGGATGGCATG
ACAGTAAGAGAATTATGCAGTGCTGCCATAACCATGAGTGATAACACTGCGGCCAACTTACTTCTGACAA
CGATCGGAGGACCGAAGGAGCTAACCGCTTTTTTGCACAACATGGGGGATCATGTAACTCGCCTTGATCG
TTGGGAACCGGAGCTGAATGAAGCCATACCAAACGACGAGCGTGACACCACGATGCCTGTAGCAATGGCA
ACAACGTTGCGCAAACTATTAACTGGCGAACTACTTACTCTAGCTTCCCGGCAACAATTAATAGACTGGA
TGGAGGCGGATAAAGTTGCAGGACCACTTCTGCGCTCGGCCCTTCCGGCTGGCTGGTTTATTGCTGATAA
ATCTGGAGCCGGTGAGCGTGGGTCTCGCGGTATCATTGCAGCACTGGGGCCAGATGGTAAGCCCTCCCGT
ATCGTAGTTATCTACACGACGGGGAGTCAGGCAACTATGGATGAACGAAATAGACAGATCGCTGAGATAG
GTGCCTCACTGATTAAGCATTGGTAACTGTCAGACCAAGTTTACTCATATATACTTTAGATTGATTTAAA
ACTTCATTTTTAATTTAAAAGGATCTAGGTGAAGATCCTTTTTGATAATCTCATGACCAAAATCCCTTAA
CGTGAGTTTTCGTTCCACTGAGCGTCAGACCCCGTAGAAAAGATCAAAGGATCTTCTTGAGATCCTTTTT
TTCTGCGCGTAATCTGCTGCTTGCAAACAAAAAAACCACCGCTACCAGCGGTGGTTTGTTTGCCGGATCA
AGAGCTACCAACTCTTTTTCCGAAGGTAACTGGCTTCAGCAGAGCGCAGATACCAAATACTGTTCTTCTA
GTGTAGCCGTAGTTAGGCCACCACTTCAAGAACTCTGTAGCACCGCCTACATACCTCGCTCTGCTAATCC
TGTTACCAGTGGCTGCTGCCAGTGGCGATAAGTCGTGTCTTACCGGGTTGGACTCAAGACGATAGTTACC
GGATAAGGCGCAGCGGTCGGGCTGAACGGGGGGTTCGTGCACACAGCCCAGCTTGGAGCGAACGACCTAC
ACCGAACTGAGATACCTACAGCGTGAGCTATGAGAAAGCGCCACGCTTCCCGAAGGGAGAAAGGCGGACA
GGTATCCGGTAAGCGGCAGGGTCGGAACAGGAGAGCGCACGAGGGAGCTTCCAGGGGGAAACGCCTGGTA
TCTTTATAGTCCTGTCGGGTTTCGCCACCTCTGACTTGAGCGTCGATTTTTGTGATGCTCGTCAGGGGGG
CGGAGCCTATGGAAAAACGCCAGCAACGCGGCCTTTTTACGGTTCCTGGCCTTTTGCTGGCCTTTTGCTC
ACATGGCTCGACAGATCTGCGCAGCACCATGGCCTGAAATAACCTCTGAAAGAGGAACTTGGTTAGGTAC
CTTCTGAGGCGGAAAGAACCAGCTGTGGAATGTGTGTCAGTTAGGGTGTGGAAAGTCCCCAGGCTCCCCA
GCAGGCAGAAGTATGCAAAGCATGCATCTCAATTAGTCAGCAACCAGGTGTGGAAAGTCCCCAGGCTCCC
CAGCAGGCAGAAGTATGCAAAGCATGCATCTCAATTAGTCAGCAACCATAGTCCCGCCCCTAACTCCGCC
CATCCCGCCCCTAACTCCGCCCAGTTCCGCCCATTCTCCGCCC
Features (pLannotate 1.2.2; 14 found; start..end, strand, type, name):
    178..310     +  intron         chimeric intron: chimera between introns from human β-globin and immunoglobulin heavy chain genes
    355..373     +  promoter       T7 promoter: promoter for bacteriophage T7 RNA polymerase
    383..1318    +  CDS            hRluc: Renilla luciferase human codon-optimized
   2132..2180    +  polyA_signal   poly(A) signal: synthetic polyadenylation signal
   2189..2940    +  promoter       HSV TK promoter: herpes simplex virus thymidine kinase promoter
   3010..3142    +  intron         chimeric intron: chimera between introns from human β-globin and immunoglobulin heavy chain genes
   3187..3205    +  promoter       T7 promoter: promoter for bacteriophage T7 RNA polymerase
   3220..4872    +  CDS            luciferase: firefly luciferase; luc+; enhanced luc+ version of the luciferase gene AAS38485.1 42718124.0
   4897..5018    -  polyA_signal   SV40 poly(A) signal: SV40 polyadenylation signal
   5041..5109    -  CDS            large T antigen (fragment): large T antigen from SV40 (simian virus 40)
   5151..5255    +  promoter       AmpR promoter: bla
   5256..6116    +  CDS            AmpR: β-lactamase; bla; confers resistance to ampicillin, carbenicillin, and related antibiotics
   6287..6875    +  rep_origin     ori: high-copy-number ColE1/pMB1/pBR322/pUC origin of replication
   7004..108     +  promoter       SV40 promoter (across the origin): SV40 enhancer and early promoter
