[The description below was written by a language model from this plasmid's Addgene catalogue record and pLannotate feature annotations shown in this document.]
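Description:
psiCHECK3-Unstructured-EIF3B is a dual-luciferase reporter plasmid for mammalian cells, built on a modified version of Promega's psiCHECK-2 backbone. It is maintained in E. coli through a high-copy ColE1/pUC-type origin and selected with ampicillin via the β-lactamase gene. The "psiCHECK3" modification places an intron in both luciferase transcription units. The feature table shows a chimeric β-globin/immunoglobulin intron upstream of each coding sequence, so spliced reporter mRNA can be distinguished from plasmid DNA or unspliced transcript in RT-qPCR.

The test cassette is driven by the SV40 enhancer/early promoter, followed by the chimeric intron, a T7 promoter, and human codon-optimized Renilla luciferase (hRluc). Between the end of hRluc and the synthetic poly(A) signal lies an unannotated stretch of roughly 800 nt. This position matches the described insert, an artificial unstructured 3'UTR fused upstream of the human EIF3B 3'UTR. The feature table does not annotate the insert itself, so its exact boundaries are not given. A second, independent cassette uses the HSV TK promoter, another chimeric intron and T7 promoter, the firefly luc+ coding sequence, and an SV40 poly(A) signal. It serves as an internal normalization control expressed from the same plasmid.

Changes in Renilla activity or mRNA level relative to firefly report how the appended 3'UTR affects transcript stability or expression. The associated study concerns structure-mediated RNA decay involving UPF1 and G3BP1, so the construct is presumably used to test how adding an unstructured 3'UTR segment alters regulation conferred by the EIF3B 3'UTR.
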