Addgene plasmid #136027: psiCHECK3-Unstructured-EIF3B
Purpose: EIF3B 3'UTR with the Artificial Unstructured 3'UTR fused upstream inserted into the 3'UTR of Renilla luciferase in the psiCHECK3 plasmid
Depositing lab: Anthony Leung. Depositing organization: Johns Hopkins School of Public Health. Publication: Structure-Mediated RNA Decay by UPF1 and G3BP1. Fischer JW, Busa VF, Shao Y, Leung AKL. Mol Cell. 2020 Apr 2;78(1):70-84.e6. doi: 10.1016/j.molcel.2020.01.021. Epub 2020 Feb 3. PubMed 32017897.
Backbone
  Vector backbone: Modified psCHECK2
  Backbone manufacturer: Promega
  Modifications to backbone: Modified so both Renilla and Firefly luciferase contain an intron for RT-qPCR
  Vector type: Mammalian Expression, Luciferase
Growth in bacteria
  Bacterial resistance: Ampicillin, 100 μg/mL
  Growth temperature: 37°C
  Growth strain: DH5alpha
  Copy number: Unknown
Gene/Insert
  Gene/Insert name: EIF3B 3'UTR
  Species: H. sapiens (human)
  GenBank ID: NM_001037283.1
  Entrez Gene: EIF3B (a.k.a. EIF3-ETA, EIF3-P110, EIF3-P116, EIF3S9, PRT1)
Terms and licenses: Academic/Nonprofit Terms; Industry Terms: Not Available to Industry
How to cite: psiCHECK3-Unstructured-EIF3B was a gift from Anthony Leung (Addgene plasmid # 136027 ; http://n2t.net/addgene:136027 ; RRID:Addgene_136027)
